Addgene plasmid #203633: FB397
Purpose: TU for the expression of luciferase under a synthetic promoter containing three copies of the target sequence for gRNA1 (3xLuc).
Depositing lab: Jose Marcos. Depositing organization: Instituto de Agroquímica y Tecnología de Alimentos (IATA-CSIC). Publication: FungalBraid 2.0: expanding the synthetic biology toolbox for the biotechnological exploitation of filamentous fungi. Moreno-Gimenez E, Gandia M, Saez Z, Manzanares P, Yenush L, Orzaez D, Marcos JF, Garrigues S. Front Bioeng Biotechnol. 2023 Aug 7;11:1222812. doi: 10.3389/fbioe.2023.1222812. eCollection 2023. PubMed 37609115.
Backbone
  Vector backbone: pDGB3alpha2
  Vector type: Synthetic Biology
Growth in bacteria
  Bacterial resistance: Kanamycin, 50 μg/mL
  Growth temperature: 37°C
  Growth strain: DH5alpha
  Copy number: High Copy
Gene/Insert
  Gene/Insert name: R1:G1abc.3:mPAF:Luc:TtrpC
  Species: Synthetic
  Cloning method: Restriction Enzyme; 5′ cloning site unknown (unknown if destroyed)
Terms and licenses: Academic/Nonprofit Terms; Industry Terms: Not Available to Industry
How to cite: FB397 was a gift from Jose Marcos (Addgene plasmid # 203633 ; http://n2t.net/addgene:203633 ; RRID:Addgene_203633)
