[The description below was written by a language model from this plasmid's Addgene catalogue record and pLannotate feature annotations shown in this document.]
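Description:
FB397 is a transcriptional unit (TU) from the FungalBraid 2.0 modular cloning toolkit for filamentous fungi, assembled in the pDGB3alpha2 binary backbone. The plasmid (about 9.8 kb) carries left and right border repeats of nopaline-type T-DNA, so the region between them can be transferred by Agrobacterium. Two replication systems are present. A high-copy ColE1/pUC-type origin, with an adjacent bom site and a rop fragment, supports propagation in E. coli. The pVS1 oriV, with its RepA replication protein and StaA stability protein, supports maintenance in Agrobacterium. Bacterial selection is by kanamycin through an aph(3')-Ia gene located outside the T-DNA. No fungal selection marker appears in the feature table, which fits a single-TU alpha-level part that would be combined with other units in later assembly steps, although the record does not say this explicitly.

The payload, named R1:G1abc.3:mPAF:Luc:TtrpC, is a synthetic reporter cassette. The enhanced luc+ version of firefly luciferase is followed by the Aspergillus nidulans trpC terminator, annotated here as a fragment. According to the catalogue entry, expression is driven by a synthetic promoter containing three copies of the target sequence for gRNA1 (3xLuc). The insert name suggests these sites are placed upstream of a minimal promoter element designated mPAF. The automated annotation did not label any of this promoter region upstream of the luciferase coding sequence, so its structure rests on the catalogue description alone. A promoter built around gRNA target sites implies a reporter for guide-RNA-directed transcriptional regulation, with luminescence as the readout, but the record does not name the regulator or the fungal host used.
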