Features (pLannotate 1.2.2; 12 found; start..end, strand, type, name):
   1549..3201    +  CDS            luciferase: firefly luciferase; luc+; enhanced luc+ version of the luciferase gene
   3209..3436    +  terminator     trpC terminator (fragment): trpC; transcription terminator from the Aspergillus nidulans trpC gene (Punt et al., 1987)
   3470..3494    +  misc_feature   RB T-DNA repeat: right border repeat from nopaline C58 T-DNA
   3834..4235    +  CDS            Y4CG_SINFN (fragment): Protein inferred from homology: Swiss-Prot protein existence level 3. From Sinorhizobium fredii (strain NBRC 101917 / NGR234).
   4795..5424    +  CDS            pVS1 StaA: stability protein from the Pseudomonas plasmid pVS1 (Heeb et al., 2000)
   5853..6926    +  CDS            pVS1 RepA: replication protein from the Pseudomonas plasmid pVS1 (Heeb et al., 2000)
   6992..7186    +  rep_origin     pVS1 oriV: origin of replication for the Pseudomonas plasmid pVS1 (Heeb et al., 2000)
   7389..7428    +  CDS            rop (fragment): Rop protein, which maintains plasmids at low copy number; rop
   7530..7670    +  misc_feature   bom: basis of mobility region from pBR322
   7856..8444    -  rep_origin     ori: high-copy-number ColE1/pMB1/pBR322/pUC origin of replication
   8532..9347    -  CDS            KanR: aminoglycoside phosphotransferase; aph(3')-Ia; confers resistance to kanamycin in bacteria or G418 (Geneticin®) in eukaryotes
   9780..9804    +  misc_feature   LB T-DNA repeat: left border repeat from nopaline C58 T-DNA
>Addgene plasmid #203633 | FB397 | addgene full sequence | sequence record 405886 | Addgene NGS Result
GGAGTGTTTCATGTCCAAGCGAAAAGCCGCTCTACGGAATGGATCTACGTTACTGCCTGCATAAGGAGAT
CGGTGTAGCCAAGGACGAAAGCGACCCTAGGTTCTAACCGTCGACTTTGGCGGAAAGGTTTCACTCAGGA
AGCAGACACTGATTGACACGGTTTAGCAGAACGTTTGAGGACTAGGTCAAATTGAGTGGTTTAATATCGG
CATGTCTGGCTTTAAAATTCAGTATAGTGCGCTGATCGGAGATGAATTAAAAACACGAGTTCCCAAAACC
AGGCGGGCTCGCCACGTCGGCTAATCCTGGTACATTATGTGAACAATGTTCTGAAGAAAATTTGTGAAAG
AAGGACGGGTCATCGCCTACTATTAGCAACAACGGTCGGCCACACCTTCCATTGTCGTGGCCACGCTCGG
ATTACACGGCAGAGGTGCTTGTGTTCCGACAGGCTAGCATATTATCCTAAGGCGTTACCCCAATCGTTTA
CCGTCGGATTTGCTATAGCCCCTGAACGCTACATGTACGAAACCATGTTATGTATGCACTAGGTCAACAA
TAGGACATAGCCTTGTAGTTAACACGTAGCCCGGTCGTATAAGTACAGTAGACCCTTCGCCGGCATCCTA
TTTATTAAGTTATTTCTACAGCAAAACGATCATATGCAGATCCGCAGTGGGCGGTAGACACACGTCCACC
CGGCTGCTCTGTAACAGGGACTAAAGAGGTGATGATTATCGTGTGTGCCCCGTTATGGTCGTGTTCGATC
AGAGCGCCCTTGCGAGCAGTCGTATGCTTTCTCGAATTCCGAGCGGTTAAGCGTGACAGTCCCAGCGAAC
CCACAAAACGTGATCGCAGTCCATGCGATCATACGCAAGAAGGAAGGTCCCCATACACCGACGCACCAGT
TTACACGCCGTATGCATAAACGAGCTGCACAAACGAGAGTGTTTGAACTGGACCTCTAGTTCCTCTACAA
AGAACACCTTGACCTGTTGCGAAGTTGCCTTGCCTAGATGCAATGTCGGACGTATCACTTTTGCCTCAAC
GACTGCTGCTTTCGCTGTAACCCAAGACAGACAACAGTAACCGCCTTTTGAAGGCAAGTCCTCCGCCTGT
GACTAACTGTGCCAAATCGTCTTCCAAACCCCTTATCCAATTTAACTCACCAAATTATTGCGATACAGAC
CCTAATTTCACATCATATGACACTAATTGCCTCTGCCAAAATTCTGTCCTCAATGACTCCCTCTTCTCTC
ACCAACCAGTCAGTTGGGTTCACCCGGGTCGGACCTGAGTCGACCAAGCCTTCTTCTCTCACCAACCAGT
CGCGACCGCAGAACTTACGCTCGAGGGTCCGTCTTCTCTCACCAACCAGTCTCCCCGGTTATCTCTCCCT
GTCACCTTTCACACAGAGCTCATGATCTGGTTTATAAAGGCGGCTTCATGACCCTCAATTCCATATAGTA
TCACTCCCATCACAGCATTTCGATATCTTCAACCACTTTAACCTTCTCCAGAGGATCATCATCTCAAGCC
CTTCATAAATGGAAGACGCCAAAAACATAAAGAAAGGCCCGGCGCCATTCTATCCGCTGGAAGATGGAAC
CGCTGGAGAGCAACTGCATAAGGCTATGAAGAGATACGCCCTGGTTCCTGGAACAATTGCTTTTACAGAT
GCACATATCGAGGTGGACATCACTTACGCTGAGTACTTCGAAATGTCCGTTCGGTTGGCAGAAGCTATGA
AACGATATGGGCTGAATACAAATCACAGAATCGTCGTATGCAGTGAAAACTCTCTTCAATTCTTTATGCC
GGTGTTGGGCGCGTTATTTATCGGAGTTGCAGTTGCGCCCGCGAACGACATTTATAATGAACGTGAATTG
CTCAACAGTATGGGCATTTCGCAGCCTACCGTGGTGTTCGTTTCCAAAAAGGGGTTGCAAAAAATTTTGA
ACGTGCAAAAAAAGCTCCCAATCATCCAAAAAATTATTATCATGGATTCTAAAACGGATTACCAGGGATT
TCAGTCGATGTACACGTTCGTCACATCTCATCTACCTCCCGGTTTTAATGAATACGATTTTGTGCCAGAG
TCCTTCGATAGGGACAAGACAATTGCACTGATCATGAACTCCTCTGGATCTACTGGTCTGCCTAAAGGTG
TCGCTCTGCCTCATAGAACTGCCTGCGTGAGATTCTCGCATGCCAGAGATCCTATTTTTGGCAATCAAAT
CATTCCGGATACTGCGATTTTAAGTGTTGTTCCATTCCATCACGGTTTTGGAATGTTTACTACACTCGGA
TATTTGATATGTGGATTTCGAGTCGTCTTAATGTATAGATTTGAAGAAGAGCTGTTTCTGAGGAGCCTTC
AGGATTACAAGATTCAAAGTGCGCTGCTGGTGCCAACCCTATTCTCCTTCTTCGCCAAAAGCACTCTGAT
TGACAAATACGATTTATCTAATTTACACGAAATTGCTTCTGGTGGCGCTCCCCTCTCTAAGGAAGTCGGG
GAAGCGGTTGCCAAGAGGTTCCATCTGCCAGGTATCAGGCAAGGATATGGGCTCACTGAGACTACATCAG
CTATTCTGATTACACCCGAGGGGGATGATAAACCGGGCGCGGTCGGTAAAGTTGTTCCATTTTTTGAAGC
GAAGGTTGTGGATCTGGATACCGGGAAAACGCTGGGCGTTAATCAAAGAGGCGAACTGTGTGTGAGAGGT
CCTATGATTATGTCCGGTTATGTAAACAATCCGGAAGCGACCAACGCCTTGATTGACAAGGATGGATGGC
TACATTCTGGAGACATAGCTTACTGGGACGAAGACGAACACTTCTTCATCGTTGACCGCCTGAAGTCTCT
GATTAAGTACAAAGGCTATCAGGTGGCTCCCGCTGAATTGGAATCCATCTTGCTCCAACACCCCAACATC
TTCGACGCAGGTGTCGCAGGTCTTCCCGACGATGACGCCGGTGAACTTCCCGCCGCCGTTGTTGTTTTGG
AGCACGGAAAGACGATGACGGAAAAAGAGATCGTGGATTACGTCGCCAGTCAAGTAACAACCGCGAAAAA
GTTGCGCGGAGGAGTTGTGTTTGTGGACGAAGTACCGAAAGGTCTTACCGGAAAACTCGACGCAAGAAAA
ATCAGAGAGATCCTCATAAAGGCCAAGAAGGGCGGAAAGATCGCCGTGTAATGAGCTTACTTAACGTTAC
TGAAATCATCAAACAGCTTGACGAATCTGGATATAAGATCGTTGGTGTCGATGTCAGCTCCGGAGTTGAG
ACAAATGGTGTTCAGGATCTCGATAAGATACGTTCATTTGTCCAAGCAGCAAAGAGTGCCTTCTAGTGAT
TTAATAGCTCCATGTCAACAAGAATAAAACGCGTTTCGGGTTTACCTCTTCCAGATACAGCTCATCTGCA
ATGCATCGACCGTCTGAGACATGCGCTTGAGACGAAGCTTGACAGGATATATTGGCGGGTAAACCTAAGA
GAAAAGAGCGTTTATTAGAATAATCGGATATTTAAAAGGGCGTGAAAAGGTTTATCCGTTCGTCCATTTG
TATGTGCATGCCAACCACAGGGTTCCCCTCGGGATCAAAGTACTTTGATCCAACCCCTCCGCTGCTATAG
TGCAGTCGGCTTCTGACGTTCAGTGCAGCCGTCATCTGAAAACGACATGTCGCACAAGTCCTAAGTTACG
CGACAGGCTGCCGCCCTGCCCTTTTCCTGGCGTTTTCTTGTCGCGTGTTTTAGTCGCATAAAGTAGAATA
CTTGCGACTAGAACCGGAGACATTACGCCATGAACAAGAGCGCCGCCGCTGGCCTGCTGGGCTATGCCCG
CGTCAGCACCGACGACCAGGACTTGACCAACCAACGGGCCGAACTGCACGCGGCCGGCTGCACCAAGCTG
TTTTCCGAGAAGATCACCGGCACCAGGCGCGACCGCCCGGAGCTGGCCAGGATGCTTGACCACCTACGCC
CTGGCGACGTTGTGACAGTGACCAGGCTAGACCGCCTGGCCCGCAGCACCCGCGACCTACTGGACATTGC
CGAGCGCATCCAGGAGGCCGGCGCGGGCCTGCGTAGCCTGGCAGAGCCGTGGGCCGACACCACCACGCCG
GCCGGCCGCATGGTGTTGACCGTGTTCGCCGGCATTGCCGAGTTCGAGCGTTCCCTAATCATCGACCGCA
CCCGGAGCGGGCGCGAGGCCGCCAAGGCCCGAGGCGTGAAGTTTGGCCCCCGCCCTACCCTCACCCCGGC
ACAGATCGCGCACGCCCGCGAGCTGATCGACCAGGAAGGCCGCACCGTGAAAGAGGCGGCTGCACTGCTT
GGCGTGCATCGCTCGACCCTGTACCGCGCACTTGAGCGCAGCGAGGAAGTGACGCCCACCGAGGCCAGGC
GGCGCGGTGCCTTCCGTGAGGACGCATTGACCGAGGCCGACGCCCTGGCGGCCGCCGAGAATGAACGCCA
AGAGGAACAAGCATGAAACCGCACCAGGACGGCCAGGACGAACCGTTTTTCATTACCGAAGAGATCGAGG
CGGAGATGATCGCGGCCGGGTACGTGTTCGAGCCGCCCGCGCACCTCTCAACCGTGCGGCTGCATGAAAT
CCTGGCCGGTTTGTCTGATGCCAAGCTGGCGGCCTGGCCGGCCAGCTTGGCCGCTGAAGAAACCGAGCGC
CGCCGTCTAAAAAGGTGATGTGTATTTGAGTAAAACAGCTTGCGTCATGCGGTCGCTGCGTATATGATGC
GATGAGTAAATAAACAAATACGCAAGGGGAACGCATGAAGGTTATCGCTGTACTTAACCAGAAAGGCGGG
TCAGGCAAGACGACCATCGCAACCCATCTAGCCCGCGCCCTGCAACTCGCCGGGGCCGATGTTCTGTTAG
TCGATTCCGATCCCCAGGGCAGTGCCCGCGATTGGGCGGCCGTGCGGGAAGATCAACCGCTAACCGTTGT
CGGCATCGACCGCCCGACGATTGACCGCGACGTGAAGGCCATCGGCCGGCGCGACTTCGTAGTGATCGAC
GGAGCGCCCCAGGCGGCGGACTTGGCTGTGTCCGCGATCAAGGCAGCCGACTTCGTGCTGATTCCGGTGC
AGCCAAGCCCTTACGACATATGGGCCACCGCCGACCTGGTGGAGCTGGTTAAGCAGCGCATTGAGGTCAC
GGATGGAAGGCTACAAGCGGCCTTTGTCGTGTCGCGGGCGATCAAAGGCACGCGCATCGGCGGTGAGGTT
GCCGAGGCGCTGGCCGGGTACGAGCTGCCCATTCTTGAGTCCCGTATCACGCAGCGCGTGAGCTACCCAG
GCACTGCCGCCGCCGGCACAACCGTTCTTGAATCAGAACCCGAGGGCGACGCTGCCCGCGAGGTCCAGGC
GCTGGCCGCTGAAATTAAATCAAAACTCATTTGAGTTAATGAGGTAAAGAGAAAATGAGCAAAAGCACAA
ACACGCTAAGTGCCGGCCGTCCGAGCGCACGCAGCAGCAAGGCTGCAACGTTGGCCAGCCTGGCAGACAC
GCCAGCCATGAAGCGGGTCAACTTTCAGTTGCCGGCGGAGGATCACACCAAGCTGAAGATGTACGCGGTA
CGCCAAGGCAAGACCATTACCGAGCTGCTATCTGAATACATCGCGCAGCTACCAGAGTAAATGAGCAAAT
GAATAAATGAGTAGATGAATTTTAGCGGCTAAAGGAGGCGGCATGGAAAATCAAGAACAACCAGGCACCG
ACGCCGTGGAATGCCCCATGTGTGGAGGAACGGGCGGTTGGCCAGGCGTAAGCGGCTGGGTTGCCTGCCG
GCCCTGCAATGGCACTGGAACCCCCAAGCCCGAGGAATCGGCGTGAGCGGTCGCAAACCATCCGGCCCGG
TACAAATCGGCGCGGCGCTGGGTGATGACCTGGTGGAGAAGTTGAAGGCCGCGCAGGCCGCCCAGCGGCA
ACGCATCGAGGCAGAAGCACGCCCCGGTGAATCGTGGCAAGCGGCCGCTGATCGAATCCGCAAAGAATCC
CGGCAACCGCCGGCAGCCGGTGCGCCGTCGATTAGGAAGCCGCCCAAGGGCGACGAGCAACCAGATTTTT
TCGTTCCGATGCTCTATGACGTGGGCACCCGCGATAGTCGCAGCATCATGGACGTGGCCGTTTTCCGTCT
GTCGAAGCGTGACCGACGAGCTGGCGAGGTGATCCGCTACGAGCTTCCAGACGGGCACGTAGAGGTTTCC
GCAGGGCCGGCCGGCATGGCCAGTGTGTGGGATTACGACCTGGTACTGATGGCGGTTTCCCATCTAACCG
AATCCATGAACCGATACCGGGAAGGGAAGGGAGACAAGCCCGGCCGCGTGTTCCGTCCACACGTTGCGGA
CGTACTCAAGTTCTGCCGGCGAGCCGATGGCGGAAAGCAGAAAGACGACCTGGTAGAAACCTGCATTCGG
TTAAACACCACGCACGTTGCCATGCAGCGTACGAAGAAGGCCAAGAACGGCCGCCTGGTGACGGTATCCG
AGGGTGAAGCCTTGATTAGCCGCTACAAGATCGTAAAGAGCGAAACCGGGCGGCCGGAGTACATCGAGAT
CGAGCTAGCTGATTGGATGTACCGCGAGATCACAGAAGGCAAGAACCCGGACGTGCTGACGGTTCACCCC
GATTACTTTTTGATCGATCCCGGCATCGGCCGTTTTCTCTACCGCCTGGCACGCCGCGCCGCAGGCAAGG
CAGAAGCCAGATGGTTGTTCAAGACGATCTACGAACGCAGTGGCAGCGCCGGAGAGTTCAAGAAGTTCTG
TTTCACCGTGCGCAAGCTGATCGGGTCAAATGACCTGCCGGAGTACGATTTGAAGGAGGAGGCGGGGCAG
GCTGGCCCGATCCTAGTCATGCGCTACCGCAACCTGATCGAGGGCGAAGCATCCGCCGGTTCCTAATGTA
CGGAGCAGATGCTAGGGCAAATTGCCCTAGCAGGGGAAAAAGGTCGAAAAGGACTCTTTCCTGTGGATAG
CACGTACATTGGGAACCCAAAGCCGTACATTGGGAACCGGAACCCGTACATTGGGAACCCAAAGCCGTAC
ATTGGGAACCGGTCACACATGTAAGTGACTGATATAAAAGAGAAAAAAGGCGATTTTTCCGCCTAAAACT
CTTTAAAACTTATTAAAACTCTTAAAACCCGCCTGGCCTGTGCATAACTGTCTGGCCAGCGCACAGCCGA
AGAGCTGCAAAAAGCGCCTACCCTTCGGTCGCTGCGCTCCCTACGCCCCGCCGCTTCGCGTCGGCCTATC
GCGGCCGCTGGCCGCTCAAAAATGGCTGGCCTACGGCCAGGCAATCTACCAGGGCGCGGACAAGCCGCGC
CGTCGCCACTCGACCGCCGGCGCCCACATCAAGGCACCCTGCCTCGCGCGTTTCGGTGATGACGGTGAAA
ACCTCTGACACATGCAGCTCCCGGTGACGGTCACAGCTTGTCTGTAAGCGGATGCCGGGAGCAGACAAGC
CCGTCAGGGCGCGTCAGCGGGTGTTGGCGGGTGTCGGGGCGCAGCCATGACCCAGTCACGTAGCGATAGC
GGAGTGTATACTGGCTTAACTATGCGGCATCAGAGCAGATTGTACTGAGAGTGCACCATATGCGGTGTGA
AATACCGCACAGATGCGTAAGGAGAAAATACCGCATCAGGCGCTCTTCCGCTTCCTCGCTCACTGACTCG
CTGCGCTCGGTCGTTCGGCTGCGGCGAGCGGTATCAGCTCACTCAAAGGCGGTAATACGGTTATCCACAG
AATCAGGGGATAACGCAGGAAAGAACATGTGAGCAAAAGGCCAGCAAAAGGCCAGGAACCGTAAAAAGGC
CGCGTTGCTGGCGTTTTTCCATAGGCTCCGCCCCCCTGACGAGCATCACAAAAATCGACGCTCAAGTCAG
AGGTGGCGAAACCCGACAGGACTATAAAGATACCAGGCGTTTCCCCCTGGAAGCTCCCTCGTGCGCTCTC
CTGTTCCGACCCTGCCGCTTACCGGATACCTGTCCGCCTTTCTCCCTTCGGGAAGCGTGGCGCTTTCTCA
TAGCTCACGCTGTAGGTATCTCAGTTCGGTGTAGGTCGTTCGCTCCAAGCTGGGCTGTGTGCACGAACCC
CCCGTTCAGCCCGACCGCTGCGCCTTATCCGGTAACTATCGTCTTGAGTCCAACCCGGTAAGACACGACT
TATCGCCACTGGCAGCAGCCACTGGTAACAGGATTAGCAGAGCGAGGTATGTAGGCGGTGCTACAGAGTT
CTTGAAGTGGTGGCCTAACTACGGCTACACTAGAAGGACAGTATTTGGTATCTGCGCTCTGCTGAAGCCA
GTTACCTTCGGAAAAAGAGTTGGTAGCTCTTGATCCGGCAAACAAACCACCGCTGGTAGCGGTGGTTTTT
TTGTTTGCAAGCAGCAGATTACGCGCAGAAAAAAAGGATCTCAAGAAGATCCTTTGATCTTTTCTACGGG
GTCTGACGCTCAGTGGAACGAAAACTCACGTTAAGGGATTTTGGTCATGCATTCTAGGTGATTAGAAAAA
CTCATCGAGCATCAAATGAAACTGCAATTTATTCATATCAGGATTATCAATACCATATTTTTGAAAAAGC
CGTTTCTGTAATGAAGGAGAAAACTCACCGAGGCAGTTCCATAGGATGGCAAGATCCTGGTATCGGTCTG
CGATTCCGACTCGTCCAACATCAATACAACCTATTAATTTCCCCTCGTCAAAAATAAGGTTATCAAGTGA
GAAATCACCATGAGTGACGACTGAATCCGGTGAGAATGGCAAAAGTTTATGCATTTCTTTCCAGACTTGT
TCAACAGGCCAGCCATTACGCTCGTCATCAAAATCACTCGCATCAACCAAACCGTTATTCATTCGTGATT
GCGCCTGAGCGAGTCGAAATACGCGATCGCTGTTAAAAGGACAATTACAAACAGGAATCGAATGCAACCG
GCGCAGGAACACTGCCAGCGCATCAACAATATTTTCACCTGAATCAGGATATTCTTCTAATACCTGGAAT
GCTGTTTTCCCTGGGATCGCAGTGGTGAGTAACCATGCATCATCAGGAGTACGGATAAAATGCTTGATGG
TCGGAAGAGGCATAAATTCCGTCAGCCAGTTTAGTCTGACCATCTCATCTGTAACATCATTGGCAACGCT
ACCTTTGCCATGTTTCAGAAACAACTCTGGCGCATCGGGCTTCCCATACAATCGGTAGATTGTCGCACCT
GATTGCCCGACATTATCGCGAGCCCATTTATACCCATATAAATCAGCATCCATGTTGGAATTTAATCGCG
GCCTTGAGCAAGACGTTTCCCGTTGAATATGGCTCATAACAGAACTTATTATTTCCTTCCTCTTTTCTAC
AGTATTTAAAGATACCCCAAGAAGCTAATTATAACAAGACGAACTCCAATTCACTGTTCCTTGCATTCTA
AAACCTTAAATACCAGAAAACAGCTTTTTCAAAGTTGTTTTCAAAGTTGGCGTATAACATAGTATCGACG
GAGCCGATTTTGAAACCGCGGTGATCACAGGCAGCAACGCTCTGTCATCGTTACAATCAACATGCTACCC
TCCGCGAGATCATCCGTGTTTCAAACCCGGCAGCTTAGTTGCCGTTCTTCCGAATAGCATCGGTAACATG
AGCAAAGTCTGCCGCCTTACAACGGCTCTCCCGCTGACGCCGTCCCGGACTGATGGGCTGCCTGTATCGA
GTGGTGATTTTGTGCCGAGCTGCCGGTCGGGGAGCTGTTGGCTGGCTGGTGGCAGGATATATTGTGGTGT
AAACATAACAAGCTTCGTCTCAGTCA
